Addgene plasmid #19269: MMTV-NDF/Heregulin
Depositing lab: Philip Leder. Depositing organization: Harvard Medical School. Publication: NDF/heregulin induces persistence of terminal end buds and adenocarcinomas in the mammary glands of transgenic mice. Krane IM, Leder P. Oncogene. 1996 Apr 18. 12(8):1781-8. PubMed 8622899.
Backbone
  Vector backbone: BSSK
  Backbone size w/o insert (bp): 3000
  Vector type: Mammalian Expression
Growth in bacteria
  Bacterial resistance: Ampicillin, 100 μg/mL
  Growth temperature: 37°C
  Growth strain: DH5alpha
  Copy number: Unknown
Gene/Insert
  Gene/Insert name: NDF/Heregulin
  Species: M. musculus (mouse)
  Insert size (bp): 1600
  Cloning method: Restriction Enzyme; 5′ cloning site EcoRI (unknown if destroyed); 3′ cloning site EcoRI (unknown if destroyed)
  Sequencing primers: 5′ n/a
Terms and licenses: Academic/Nonprofit Terms; Industry Terms: Not Available to Industry
How to cite: MMTV-NDF/Heregulin was a gift from Philip Leder (Addgene plasmid # 19269)
