[The description below was written by a language model from this plasmid's Addgene catalogue record.]
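Description:
MMTV-NDF/Heregulin is a mammalian expression plasmid built on the BSSK (Bluescript SK-type) cloning backbone of about 3 kb. It is propagated in standard E. coli cloning strains under ampicillin selection; the copy number is recorded as unknown. No feature table accompanies the entry, so the origin of replication, polyadenylation signal and any intron or splice elements are not documented, and no tags or reporters are listed.

The payload is a roughly 1.6 kb mouse cDNA for NDF/heregulin (Neu differentiation factor, a neuregulin-family ligand for ErbB receptor tyrosine kinases). It was inserted by restriction cloning with EcoRI at both ends, and whether those sites survive is not recorded. Because the same enzyme flanks the insert, orientation cannot be inferred from the cloning sites alone. The promoter is not given as a separate field, but the construct name indicates that expression is driven by the mouse mammary tumor virus (MMTV) long terminal repeat. This hormone-responsive promoter/enhancer is widely used to direct transgene expression to mammary epithelium. The stated backbone size may not include this regulatory cassette, so the total plasmid size should not be assumed from the listed figures.

The associated publication describes transgenic mice in which NDF/heregulin expression caused persistence of terminal end buds and adenocarcinomas in the mammary gland. This suggests the plasmid served as the source of the transgene for those mice. It would suit studies of heregulin/ErbB signaling in mammary development and tumorigenesis.
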