>Addgene plasmid #19269 | MMTV-NDF/Heregulin | addgene partial sequence | sequence record 25089 | pBluescriptKS
GGCCACGGGGCCTCGCCACCATACCCACGCCGAAACAAGCGCTCATGAGCCCGAAGTGGCGAGCCCGATC
TTCCCCATCGGTGATGTCGGCGATATAGGCGCCAGCAACCGCACCTGTGGCGCCGGTGATGCCGGCCACG
ATGCGTCCGGCGTAGAGGATCCCAATGATAGAGATTTTACTGCTCTAGTTCCCCATACAGAATTGTTTCG
CTTAGTTGCAGCCTCAAGATATCTTATTCTCAAAAGGCCAGGATTTCAAGAACATGACATGATTCCTACA
TCTGCCTGTGTTACTTACCCTTATGCCATATTATTAGGATTACCTCAGCTAATANATATAGAGAAAAGAG
GATCTACTTTTCATATTTCCTGTTCTTCTTGTAGATTGACTAATTGTTTAGATTCTTCTGCCTACGACTA
TGCAGCNATCANAGTCANNAGGCCGCCATACGTGCTGCTANCTGTAGATATTGGTGATGANCCNTGGTTN
GNGGATTCTGCCATTCAAANCCNTTAGGTATGCCANAGATTTNATTCGAGCCAAGCNACTCGTCGCTGCC
TCTNANNCTGGGAATATCNGNATNAATGGCNGNAATCACCCCTTGGGNCGNAGNNNCCTGNTTNNACTNT
GCAAATNAAACNGNTANCTTGTCAAACCTNCNCGANCTCCNTCNNCCTANNGACNANNANAAACTNGANG
TNNAAGCCNCTNCNNTCGAAGNANGGTTTNNNTNGANA
