>Addgene plasmid #19269 | MMTV-NDF/Heregulin | addgene partial sequence | sequence record 25090 | T3 5'-GCAATTAACCCTCACTAAAGG-3'
GGGGNCNCCCGCGGNGGCGGCCGCTCTAGAACTAGTGGATCCAGACATGATAAGATACATTGATGAGTTT
GGACAAACCACAACTAGAATGCAGTGAAAAAAATGCTTTATTTGTGAAATTTGTGATGCTATTGCTTTAT
TTGTAACCATTATAAGCTGCAATAAACAAGTTAACAACAACAATTGCATTCATTTTATGTTTCAGGTTCA
GGGGGAGGTGTGGGAGGTTTTTTAAAGCAAGTAAAACCTCTACAAATGTGGTATGGCTGATTATGATCTC
TAGTCAAGGCACTATACATCAAATATTTTTCCATAATTTTCTTGTATAGCAGTGCAGCTTTTTCCTTTGT
GGTGTAAATAGCAAAGCAAGCAAGAGTTCTATTACTAAACACAGCATGACTCAAAAAACTTAGCAATTCT
GAAGGAAAGTCCTTGGGGTCTTCTACCTTTCTCTTCTTTTTTGGAGGAGTAGAATGTTGAGAGTCAGCAG
TAGCCTCATCATCACTAGATGGCATTTCTTCTGAGCAAAACAGGTTTTCCTCATTAAAGGCATTCCACCA
CTGCTCCCATTCATCAGTTCCATAGGTTGGAATCTAAAATACACAAACAATTAGAATCAGTAGTTTAACA
CATTATACACTTAAAAATTTTATATTTACCTTACAGCTTTAAATCTCTGTAGGTAGTTTGTCCNATTATG
NCACACCACAGAAGTAAGGTTCCTNCACAAAGATCCTCTAGAGTCGCGGCCGCGACCTGCAGNATTCTTT
CCTTTCGCTATGAGGAAAGTCCCGTAGGAGTCAGGGGTTCCCNNGNCTGCCCGAN
