>Addgene plasmid #19269 | MMTV-NDF/Heregulin | addgene partial sequence | sequence record 25091 | 19269 with T7
GTCGANGCTCTCCCTTATGCGACTCCTGCATTAGGAAGCAGCCCAGTAGTAGGTTGAGGCCGTTGAGCAC
CGCCGCCGCAAGGAATGGTGCATGCAAGGAGATGGCGCCCAACAGTCCCCCGGCCACGGGGCCTGCCACC
ATACCCACGCCGAAACAAGCGCTCATGAGCCCGAAGTGGCGAGCCCGATCTTCCCCATCGGTGATGTCGG
CGATATAGGCGCCAGCAACCGCACCTGTGGCGCCGGTGATGCCGGCCACGATGCGTCCGGCGTAGAGGAT
CCCAATGATAGAGATTTTACTGCTCTAGTTCCCCATACAGAATTGTTTCGCTTAGTTGCAGCCTCAAGAT
ATCTTATTCTCAAAAGGCCAGGATTTCAAGAACATGACATGATTCCTACATCTGCCTGTGTTACTTACCC
TTATGCCATATTATTAGGATTACCTCAGCTAATAGATATAGAGAAAAGAGGATCTACTTTTCATATTTCC
TGTTCTTCTTGTAGATTGACTAATTGTTTAGATTCTTCTGCCTACGACTATGCAGCGATCATAGTCAAGA
GGCCGCCATACGTGCTGCTACCTGTAGATATTGGTGATGAACCATGGTTTGATGATTCTGCCATTCAAAC
CTTTANGTATGCCACAGATTTAATTCGAGCCAAGCGATTCGTCGCTGCCATTATTCTGGGCATATCTGCT
TTAATTGCTATTATCNCTTCCTTTGCTGTAGCTACTACTGCTTTAGTTANNNNATGCAAACTGCTACGTT
TGTTAATAATCTTCATAGNAATGTTACAT
